Addgene plasmid #112037: pJW1663
Purpose: Gal-Estradiol transcription activation expression cassette marked with KanR
Depositing lab: Jonathan Weissman. Depositing organization: University of California, San Francisco (UCSF). Publication: Defining the physiological role of SRP in protein-targeting efficiency and specificity. Costa EA, Subramanian K, Nunnari J, Weissman JS. Science. 2018 Jan 18. pii: science.aar3607. doi: 10.1126/science.aar3607. PubMed 29348368.
Backbone
  Vector backbone: pRS316
  Vector type: Yeast Expression
  Selectable markers: Neomycin (select with G418)
Growth in bacteria
  Bacterial resistance: Ampicillin, 100 μg/mL
  Growth temperature: 37°C
  Growth strain: DH5alpha
  Copy number: Unknown
Gene/Insert
  Gene/Insert name: Gal DNA binding-estradiol binding-MSN2 activator
  Promoter: ADH1
  Cloning method: Gibson Cloning
  Sequencing primers: 5′ GATCTCCCTATCAGTGATAGAG; 3′ caagctgtgaccgtctcc
Terms and licenses: Academic/Nonprofit Terms; Industry Terms: Not Available to Industry
How to cite: pJW1663 was a gift from Jonathan Weissman (Addgene plasmid # 112037 ; http://n2t.net/addgene:112037 ; RRID:Addgene_112037)
