[The description below was written by a language model from this plasmid's Addgene catalogue record and pLannotate feature annotations shown in this document.]
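Description:
pJW1663 is a yeast expression plasmid built on the pRS316 shuttle backbone that carries an estradiol-responsive synthetic transcription activator, marked with a kanMX cassette for G418 selection in Saccharomyces cerevisiae. In E. coli it is propagated through a high-copy ColE1/pUC-type origin with ampicillin resistance (AmpR), and an f1 origin is also present. Although pRS316 is normally a URA3 CEN/ARS vector, the feature table shows no URA3 marker and only a short fragment of CEN/ARS. The centromeric replication module may therefore be largely absent, with the plasmid perhaps serving as a source of an integrating cassette, though the record does not state this.

The main payload is a chimeric activator made of the GAL4 DNA-binding domain, an estrogen receptor ligand-binding domain (annotated by similarity as ERT2) and a fragment of the yeast Msn2 transcription factor that supplies the activation function. It is driven by the ADH1 promoter, which the annotation shows to be interrupted by two short tet operator-like segments, hinting at a tetracycline-repressible variant. The hormone-binding domain makes the activator's function dependent on estradiol, so that adding the hormone allows it to activate Gal4-dependent promoters without a change in carbon source.

The annotated sequence also contains a second unit not mentioned in the catalogue entry: a GAL1,10 promoter followed by a V5 epitope tag, yeast-enhanced GFP and the ADH1 terminator. This would act as a reporter of the activator. The construct provides a G418-selectable way to introduce estradiol-controlled, GAL promoter-based expression into yeast strains.
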