Features (pLannotate 1.2.2; 29 found; start..end, strand, type, name):
      1..35      +  CDS            rop (fragment): Rop protein, which maintains plasmids at low copy number; rop
    137..184     +  misc_feature   bom (fragment): basis of mobility region from pBR322
    196..1552    +  gene           kanMX: yeast selectable marker conferring kanamycin resistance (Wach et al., 1994)
   1582..1632    +  misc_feature   bom (fragment): basis of mobility region from pBR322
   1660..2088    -  rep_origin     f1 ori (sequence partly withheld): f1 bacteriophage origin of replication; arrow indicates direction of (+) strand synthesis
   2092..2249    -  CDS            lacZα (fragment): LacZα fragment of β-galactosidase; lacZ fragment
   2252..2270    +  promoter       T7 promoter: promoter for bacteriophage T7 RNA polymerase
   2279..2333    +  misc_feature   MCS (fragment): pBluescript multiple cloning site
   2333..2512    -  terminator     ADH1 terminator: S. cerevisiae ADH1; transcription terminator for the S. cerevisiae alcohol dehydrogenase 1 (ADH1) gene
   2533..3249    -  CDS            yeGFP: yeast-enhanced green fluorescent protein codons optimized for translation in S. cerevisiae and C. albicans
   3301..3342    -  CDS            V5 tag: epitope tag from simian virus 5
   3346..3970    -  promoter       GAL1,10 promoter: GAL1 and GAL10 genes of S. cerevisiae; divergent inducible promoter, regulated by Gal4
   3971..4018    +  misc_feature   MCS (fragment): pBluescript multiple cloning site
   4030..4048    -  promoter       T3 promoter: promoter for bacteriophage T3 RNA polymerase
   4093..4109    -  protein_bind   lac operator: The lac repressor binds to the lac operator to inhibit transcription in E. coli. This inhibition can be relieved by adding lactose or isopropyl-β-D-thiogalactopyranoside (IPTG). lac repressor encoded by lacI
   4117..4147    -  promoter       lac promoter: promoter for the E. coli lac operon
   4162..4183    -  protein_bind   CAP binding site: CAP binding activates transcription in the presence of cAMP. E. coli catabolite activator protein
   4196..4288    -  CDS            lacI (fragment): lac repressor; lacI; The lac repressor binds to the lac operator to inhibit transcription in E. coli. This inhibition can be relieved by adding lactose or isopropyl-β-D-thiogalactopyranoside (IPTG).
   4471..5059    -  rep_origin     ori: high-copy-number ColE1/pMB1/pBR322/pUC origin of replication
   5230..6090    -  CDS            AmpR: β-lactamase; bla; confers resistance to ampicillin, carbenicillin, and related antibiotics
   6091..6195    -  promoter       AmpR promoter: bla
   6229..6261    +  misc_feature   CEN/ARS (fragment): S. cerevisiae CEN6 centromere fused to an autonomously replicating sequence
   6330..6886    +  promoter       ADH1 promoter (fragment): S. cerevisiae ADH1; promoter for alcohol dehydrogenase 1
   6888..6908    +  promoter       PLtetO-1 promoter (fragment): modified phage lambda PL promoter with tet operator sites (Lutz and Bujard, 1997)
   6910..6930    +  promoter       PLtetO-1 promoter (fragment): modified phage lambda PL promoter with tet operator sites (Lutz and Bujard, 1997)
   6929..6952    +  promoter       ADH1 promoter (fragment): S. cerevisiae ADH1; promoter for alcohol dehydrogenase 1
   6981..7421    +  CDS            GAL4 DNA binding domain: DNA binding domain of the GAL4 transcriptional activator; Saccharomyces cerevisiae GAL4 (truncated)
   7467..8402    +  CDS            ERT2: mutated ligand-binding domain of the human estrogen receptor (Feil et al., 1997)
   8439..9320    +  CDS            MSN2 (fragment): MSN2_YEAST - Experimental evidence at protein level: Swiss-Prot protein existence level 1. Positive transcriptional factor that acts as a component of the stress responsive system. Recognizes and binds to the stress response element (STRE) which is involved in the response to various forms of stress (heat, oxidative, osmotic, etc.). Involved in the regulation of the CTT1, DDR2, HSP12 genes. May be regulated via WHI2- PSR1 complex phosphatase activity. From Saccharomyces cerevisiae (strain ATCC 204508 / S288c) (Baker's yeast).
>Addgene plasmid #112037 | pJW1663 | addgene full sequence | sequence record 215310 | Addgene NGS Result
TCGCGCGTTTCGGTGATGACGGTGAAAACCTCTGACACATGCAGCTCCCGGAGACGGTCACAGCTTGTCT
GTAAGCGGATGCCGGGAGCAGACAAGCCCGTCAGGGCGCGTCAGCGGGTGTTGGCGGGTGTCGGGGCTGG
CTTAACTATGCGGCATCAGAGCAGATTGTACTGAGAGTGCACCACGCTTTTCAATGACATGGAGGCCCAG
AATACCCTCCTTGACAGTCTTGACGTGCGCAGCTCAGGGGCATGATGTGACTGTCGCCCGTACATTTAGC
CCATACATCCCCATGTATAATCATTTGCATCCATACATTTTGATGGCCGCACGGCGCGAAGCAAAAATTA
CGGCTCCTCGCTGCAGACCTGCGAGCAGGGAAACGCTCCCCTCACAGACGCGTTGAATTGTCCCCACGCC
GCGCCCCTGTAGAGAAATATAAAAGGTTAGGATTTGCCACTGAGGTTCTTCTTTCATATACTTCCTTTTA
AAATCTTGCTAGGATACAGTTCTCACATCACATCCGAACATAAACAACCATGGGTAAGGAAAAGACTCAC
GTTTCGAGGCCGCGATTAAATTCCAACATGGATGCTGATTTATATGGGTATAAATGGGCTCGCGATAATG
TCGGGCAATCAGGTGCGACAATCTATCGATTGTATGGGAAGCCCGATGCGCCAGAGTTGTTTCTGAAACA
TGGCAAAGGTAGCGTTGCCAATGATGTTACAGATGAGATGGTCAGACTAAACTGGCTGACGGAATTTATG
CCTCTTCCGACCATCAAGCATTTTATCCGTACTCCTGATGATGCATGGTTACTCACCACTGCGATCCCCG
GCAAAACAGCATTCCAGGTATTAGAAGAATATCCTGATTCAGGTGAAAATATTGTTGATGCGCTGGCAGT
GTTCCTGCGCCGGTTGCATTCGATTCCTGTTTGTAATTGTCCTTTTAACAGCGATCGCGTATTTCGTCTC
GCTCAGGCGCAATCACGAATGAATAACGGTTTGGTTGATGCGAGTGATTTTGATGACGAGCGTAATGGCT
GGCCTGTTGAACAAGTCTGGAAAGAAATGCATAAGCTTTTGCCATTCTCACCGGATTCAGTCGTCACTCA
TGGTGATTTCTCACTTGATAACCTTATTTTTGACGAGGGGAAATTAATAGGTTGTATTGATGTTGGACGA
GTCGGAATCGCAGACCGATACCAGGATCTTGCCATCCTATGGAACTGCCTCGGTGAGTTTTCTCCTTCAT
TACAGAAACGGCTTTTTCAAAAATATGGTATTGATAATCCTGATATGAATAAATTGCAGTTTCATTTGAT
GCTCGATGAGTTTTTCTAATCAGTACTGACAATAAAAAGATTCTTGTTTTCAAGAACTTGTCATTTGTAT
AGTTTTTTTATATTGTAGTTGTTCTATTTTAATCAAATGTTAGCGTGATTTATATTTTTTTTCGCCTCGA
CATCATCTGCCCAGATGCGAAGTTAAGTGCGCAGAAAGTAATATCATGCGTCAATCGTATGTGAATGCTG
GTCGCTATACTGCTGTCGATTCGATACTAACGCCGCCATCCATGCGGTGTGAAATACCGCACAGATGCGT
AAGGAGAAAATACCGCATCAGGAAATTGTAAGCGTTAATATTTTGTTAAAATTCGCGTTAAATTTTTGTT
AAATCAGCTCATTTTTTAACCAATAGGCCGAAATCGGCAAAATCCCTTATAAATCAAAAGAATAGACCGA
GATAGGGT
[37 nt withheld, positions 1759-1795]
AAAGAACGTGGACTCCAACGTCAAAGG
[49 nt withheld, positions 1823-1871]
T
[91 nt withheld, positions 1873-1963]
G
[124 nt withheld, positions 1965-2088]
CCATTCGCCATTCAGGCTGCGCAACTGTTGGGAAGGGCGATCGGTGCGGGCCTCTTCGCTATTACGCCAG
CTGGCGAAAGGGGGATGTGCTGCAAGGCGATTAAGTTGGGTAACGCCAGGGTTTTCCCAGTCACGACGTT
GTAAAACGACGGCCAGTGAATTGTAATACGACTCACTATAGGGCGAATTGGAGCTCCACCGCGGTGGCGG
CCGCTCTAGAACTAGTGGATCCCCCGGGCTGCAGGGTGTGGTCAATAAGAGCGACCTCATACTATACCTG
AGAAAGCAACCTGACCTACAGGAAAGAGTTACTCAAGAATAAGAATTTTCGTTTTAAAACCTAAGAGTCA
CTTTAAAATTTGTATACACTTATTTTTTTTATAACTTATTTAATAATAAAAATCATAAATCATAAGAAAT
TCGCTTATTTAGAAGTGGCGCGCCTTATTTGTACAATTCATCCATACCATGGGTAATACCAGCAGCAGTA
ACAAATTCTAACAAGACCATGTGGTCTCTCTTTTCGTTTGGATCTTTGGATAAGGCAGATTGAGTGGATA
AGTAATGGTTGTCTGGTAACAAGACTGGACCATCACCAATTGGAGTATTTTGTTGATAATGGTCAGCTAA
TTGAACAGAACCATCTTCAATGTTGTGTCTAATTTTGAAGTTAACTTTGATACCATTCTTTTGTTTGTCA
GCCATGATGTAAACATTGTGAGAGTTATAGTTGTATTCCAATTTGTGACCTAAAATGTTACCATCTTCTT
TAAAATCAATACCTTTTAATTCGATTCTATTAACTAAGGTATCACCTTCAAACTTGACTTCAGCTCTGGT
CTTGTAGTTACCGTCATCTTTGAAAAAAATAGTTCTTTCTTGAACATAACCTTCTGGCATGGCAGACTTG
AAAAAGTCATGTTGTTTCATATGATCTGGGTATCTAGAAAAACATTGAACACCATAAGTTAAAGTAGTGA
CTAAGGTTGGCCATGGAACTGGCAATTTACCAGTAGTACAAATAAATTTTAAGGTCAATTTACCGTAAGT
AGCATCACCTTCACCTTCACCGGAGACAGAAAATTTGTGACCATTAACATCACCATCTAATTCAACCAAA
ATTGGGACAACACCAGTGAATAATTCTTCACCTTTAGACATGTTAATTAAACCAGCACCGTCACCTCCTT
GAAAATACAAATTTTCTGAACCCGTAGAATCGAGACCGAGGAGAGGGTTAGGGATAGGCTTACCGAATTC
TCCTTGACGTTAAAGTATAGAGGTATATTAACAATTTTTTGTTGATACTTTTATGACATTTGAATAAGAA
GTAATACAAACTGAAAATGTTGAAAGTATTAGTTAAAGTGGTTATGCAGCTTTTCCATTTATATATCTGT
TAATAGATCAAAAATCATCGCTTCGCTGATTAATTACCCCAGAAACAAGGCTAAAAAACTAATCGCATTA
TCATCCTATGGTTGTTAATTTGATTCGTTAATTTGAAGGTTTGTGGGGCCAGGTTACTGCCAATTTTTCC
TCTTCATAACCATAAAAGCTAGTATTGTAGAATCTTTATTGTTCGGAGCAGTGCGGCGCGAGGCACATCT
GCGTTTCAGGAACGCGACCGGTGAAGACGAGGACGCACGGAGGAGAGTCTTCCGTCGGAGGGCTGTCGCC
CGCTCGGCGGCTTCTAATCCGTACTTCAATATAGCAATGAGCAGTTAAGCGTATTACTGAAAGTTCCAAA
GAGAAGGTTTTTTTAGGCTAAGATAATGGGGCTCTTTACATTTCCACAACATATAAGTAAGATTAGATAT
GGATATGTATATGGTGGTAATGCCATGTAATATGATTATTAAACTTCTTTGCGTCCATCCAAGATATCAA
GCTTATCGATACCGTCGACCTCGAGGGGGGGCCCGGTACCAGCTTTTGTTCCCTTTAGTGAGGGTTAATT
TCGAGCTTGGCGTAATCATGGTCATAGCTGTTTCCTGTGTGAAATTGTTATCCGCTCACAATTCCACACA
ACATACGAGCCGGAAGCATAAAGTGTAAAGCCTGGGGTGCCTAATGAGTGAGCTAACTCACATTAATTGC
GTTGCGCTCACTGCCCGCTTTCCAGTCGGGAAACCTGTCGTGCCAGCTGCATTAATGAATCGGCCAACGC
GCGGGGAGAGGCGGTTTGCGTATTGGGCGCTCTTCCGCTTCCTCGCTCACTGACTCGCTGCGCTCGGTCG
TTCGGCTGCGGCGAGCGGTATCAGCTCACTCAAAGGCGGTAATACGGTTATCCACAGAATCAGGGGATAA
CGCAGGAAAGAACATGTGAGCAAAAGGCCAGCAAAAGGCCAGGAACCGTAAAAAGGCCGCGTTGCTGGCG
TTTTTCCATAGGCTCCGCCCCCCTGACGAGCATCACAAAAATCGACGCTCAAGTCAGAGGTGGCGAAACC
CGACAGGACTATAAAGATACCAGGCGTTTCCCCCTGGAAGCTCCCTCGTGCGCTCTCCTGTTCCGACCCT
GCCGCTTACCGGATACCTGTCCGCCTTTCTCCCTTCGGGAAGCGTGGCGCTTTCTCATAGCTCACGCTGT
AGGTATCTCAGTTCGGTGTAGGTCGTTCGCTCCAAGCTGGGCTGTGTGCACGAACCCCCCGTTCAGCCCG
ACCGCTGCGCCTTATCCGGTAACTATCGTCTTGAGTCCAACCCGGTAAGACACGACTTATCGCCACTGGC
AGCAGCCACTGGTAACAGGATTAGCAGAGCGAGGTATGTAGGCGGTGCTACAGAGTTCTTGAAGTGGTGG
CCTAACTACGGCTACACTAGAAGAACAGTATTTGGTATCTGCGCTCTGCTGAAGCCAGTTACCTTCGGAA
AAAGAGTTGGTAGCTCTTGATCCGGCAAACAAACCACCGCTGGTAGCGGTGGTTTTTTTGTTTGCAAGCA
GCAGATTACGCGCAGAAAAAAAGGATCTCAAGAAGATCCTTTGATCTTTTCTACGGGGTCTGACGCTCAG
TGGAACGAAAACTCACGTTAAGGGATTTTGGTCATGAGATTATCAAAAAGGATCTTCACCTAGATCCTTT
TAAATTAAAAATGAAGTTTTAAATCAATCTAAAGTATATATGAGTAAACTTGGTCTGACAGTTACCAATG
CTTAATCAGTGAGGCACCTATCTCAGCGATCTGTCTATTTCGTTCATCCATAGTTGCCTGACTCCCCGTC
GTGTAGATAACTACGATACGGGAGGGCTTACCATCTGGCCCCAGTGCTGCAATGATACCGCGAGACCCAC
GCTCACCGGCTCCAGATTTATCAGCAATAAACCAGCCAGCCGGAAGGGCCGAGCGCAGAAGTGGTCCTGC
AACTTTATCCGCCTCCATCCAGTCTATTAATTGTTGCCGGGAAGCTAGAGTAAGTAGTTCGCCAGTTAAT
AGTTTGCGCAACGTTGTTGCCATTGCTACAGGCATCGTGGTGTCACGCTCGTCGTTTGGTATGGCTTCAT
TCAGCTCCGGTTCCCAACGATCAAGGCGAGTTACATGATCCCCCATGTTGTGCAAAAAAGCGGTTAGCTC
CTTCGGTCCTCCGATCGTTGTCAGAAGTAAGTTGGCCGCAGTGTTATCACTCATGGTTATGGCAGCACTG
CATAATTCTCTTACTGTCATGCCATCCGTAAGATGCTTTTCTGTGACTGGTGAGTACTCAACCAAGTCAT
TCTGAGAATAGTGTATGCGGCGACCGAGTTGCTCTTGCCCGGCGTCAATACGGGATAATACCGCGCCACA
TAGCAGAACTTTAAAAGTGCTCATCATTGGAAAACGTTCTTCGGGGCGAAAACTCTCAAGGATCTTACCG
CTGTTGAGATCCAGTTCGATGTAACCCACTCGTGCACCCAACTGATCTTCAGCATCTTTTACTTTCACCA
GCGTTTCTGGGTGAGCAAAAACAGGAAGGCAAAATGCCGCAAAAAAGGGAATAAGGGCGACACGGAAATG
TTGAATACTCATACTCTTCCTTTTTCAATATTATTGAAGCATTTATCAGGGTTATTGTCTCATGAGCGGA
TACATATTTGAATGTATTTAGAAAAATAAACAAATAGGGGTTCCGCGCACATTTCCCCGAAAAGTGCCAC
CTGGGTCCTTTACGAGGCGCGTGTAAGTTACAGGCAAGCGATCCGTCTAAGAAACCATTATTATCATGAC
ATTAACCTATAAAAATAGGCGTATCACGAGGCCCTTTCGTCGGCAACCAAACCCATACATCGGGATTCCT
ATAATACCTTCGTTGGTCTCCCTAACATGTAGGTGGCGGAGGGGAGATATACAATAGAACAGATACCAGA
CAAGACATAATGGGCTAAACAAGACTACACCAATTACACTGCCTCATTGATGGTGGTACATAACGAACTA
ATACTGTAGCCCTAGACTTGATAGCCATCATCATATCGAAGTTTCACTACCCTTTTTCCATTTGCCATCT
ATTGAAGTAATAATAGGCGCATGCAACTTCTTTTCTTTTTTTTTCTTTTCTCTCTCCCCCGTTGTTGTCT
CACCATATCCGCAATGACAAAAAAATGATGGAAGACACTAAAGGAAAAATTTAACGACAAAGACAGCACC
AACAGATGTCGTTGTTCCAGAGCTGATGAGGGGTATCTCGAAGCACACGAAACTTTTTCCTTCCTTCATT
CACGCACACTACTCTCTAATGAGCAACGGTATACGGCCTTCCTTCCAGTTACTTGAATTTGAAATAAAAA
AAAGTTTGCTGTCTTGCTATCAAGTATAAATAGACCTGAATCCCTATCAGTGATAGAGATCTCCCTATCA
GTGATAGAGATTCTTCCTTGTTTCTTTTTCTGCAGGTCGACAAACAAATGCTCGACATAAAAATGAAGCT
ACTGTCTTCTATCGAACAAGCATGCGATATTTGCCGACTTAAAAAGCTCAAGTGCTCCAAAGAAAAACCG
AAGTGCGCCAAGTGTCTGAAGAACAACTGGGAGTGTTGCTACTCTCCCAAAACCAAAAGGTCTCCGCTGA
CTAGGGCACATCTGACAGAAGTGGAATCAAGGCTAGAAAGACTGGAACAGCTATTTCTACTGATTTTTCC
TCGAGAAGACCTTGGCATGATTTTGAAAATGGATTCTTTACAGGATATAAAAGCATTGTTAACAGGATTA
TTTGTACAAGATAATGTGAATAAAGATGCCGTCACAGATAGATTGGCTTCAGTGGAGACTGATATGCCTC
TAACATTGAGACAGCATAGAATAAGTGCGACATCATCATCGGAAGAGAGTAGTAACAAAGGTCAAAGACA
GTTGACTGTATCGATTGACTCGGCAGGATCCGGTGACGGTGCTGGTTTAATTAACTCTGCTGGAGACATG
AGAGCTGCCAACCTTTGGCCAAGCCCGCTCATGATCAAACGCTCTAAGAAGAACAGCCTGGCCTTGTCCC
TGACGGCCGACCAGATGGTCAGTGCCTTGTTGGATGCTGAGCCCCCCATACTCTATTCCGAGTATGATCC
TACCAGACCCTTCAGTGAAGCTTCGATGATGGGCTTACTGACCAACCTGGCAGACAGGGAGCTGGTTCAC
ATGATCAACTGGGCGAAGAGGGTGCCAGGCTTTGTGGATTTGACCCTCCATGATCAGGTCCACCTTCTAG
AATGTGCCTGGCTAGAGATCCTGATGATTGGTCTCGTCTGGCGCTCCATGGAGCACCCAGTGAAGCTACT
GTTTGCTCCTAACTTGCTCTTGGACAGGAACCAGGGAAAATGTGTAGAGGGCATGGTGGAGATCTTCGAC
ATGCTGCTGGCTACATCATCTCGGTTCCGCATGATGAATCTGCAGGGAGAGGAGTTTGTGTGCCTCAAAT
CTATTATTTTGCTTAATTCTGGAGTGTACACATTTCTGTCCAGCACCCTGAAGTCTCTGGAAGAGAAGGA
CCATATCCACCGAGTCCTGGACAAGATCACAGACACTTTGATCCACCTGATGGCCAAGGCAGGCCTGACC
CTGCAGCAGCAGCACCAGCGGCTGGCCCAGCTCCTCCTCATCCTCTCCCACATCAGGCACATGAGTAACA
AAGGCATGGAGCATCTGTACAGCATGAAGTGCAAGAACGTGGTGCCCCTCTATGACCTGCTGCTGGAGAT
GCTGGACGCCCACCGCCTACATGCGCCCACTAGCCGTGGAGGGGCATCCGTGGAGGAGACGGACCAAAGC
CACTTGGCCACTGCGGGCTCTACTTCATCGCATTCCTTGCAAAAGTATTACATCACGGGGGAGGCAGAGG
GTTTCCCTGCCACAGTCGCGGCCGCAGGTGACGGTGCTGGTTTAATTAACATGACGGTCGACCATGATTT
CAATAGCGAAGATATTTTATTCCCCATAGAAAGCATGAGTAGTATACAATACGTGGAGAATAATAACCCA
AATAATATTAACAACGATGTTATCCCGTATTCTCTAGATATCAAAAACACTGTCTTAGATAGTGCGGATC
TCAATGACATTCAAAATCAAGAAACTTCACTGAATTTGGGGCTTCCTCCACTATCTTTCGACTCTCCACT
GCCCGTAACGGAAACGATACCATCCACTACCGATAACAGCTTGCATTTGAAAGCTGATAGCAACAAAAAT
CGCGATGCAAGAACTATTGAAAATGATAGTGAAATTAAGAGTACTAATAATGCTAGTGGCTCTGGGGCAA
ATCAATACACAACTCTTACTTCACCTTATCCTATGAACGACATTTTGTACAACATGAACAATCCGTTACA
ATCACCGTCACCTTCATCGGTACCTCAAAATCCGACTATAAATCCTCCCATAAATACAGCAAGTAACGAA
ACTAATTTATCGCCTCAAACTTCAAATGGTAATGAAACTCTTATATCTCCTCGAGCCCAACAACATACGT
CCATTAAAGATAATCGTCTGTCCTTACCTAATGGTGCTAATTCGAATCTTTTCATTGACACTAACCCAAA
CAATTTGAACGAAAAACTAAGAAATCAATTGAACTCAGATACAAATTCATATTCTAACTCCATTTCTAAT
TCAAACTCCAATTCTACGGGTAATTTAAATTCCAGTTATTTTAATTCACTGAACATAGACTCCATGCTAG
ATGATTACGTTTCTAGTGATCTCTTATTGAATGATGATGATGATGACACTAATTTATCACGCCGAAGATT
TAGCGACGTTATAACAAACCAAGAGCTCTAAGCAAATAGCTAAATTATATACGAATTAATATTATGATTA
AGTGTTTACGTGAGTGCGATATTTTTATTACTATCTTATACAGTTGTATATACTCTATAAAATGAGTTGT
CTATTAATTAACGCGATGAATGCTTTCTGGGTTTACCTCTCCAACAACTCTAGTTTACTTCTCAATACAT
TCAATTGTATTTGATTTGTCAATACTTCATCATTAATCAATTCTATAGTTTTGTTTTTCTCGTTTATTTC
CAAATTTAATGCATCAATTTTATTATTCAATTTGTCGTTGATTTTGGTTAATGATTTTATGGTTTGATCT
CTGGCATTGATTGTTTGTGTTAG
