>Addgene plasmid #112037 | pJW1663 | depositor partial sequence | sequence record 210822 | GAL DNA binding domain
ATGAAGCTACTGTCTTCTATCGAACAAGCATGCGATATTTGCCGACTTAAAAAGCTCAAGTGCTCCAAAG
AAAAACCGAAGTGCGCCAAGTGTCTGAAGAACAACTGGGAGTGTTGCTACTCTCCCAAAACCAAAAGGTC
TCCGCTGACTAGGGCACATCTGACAGAAGTGGAATCAAGGCTAGAAAGACTGGAACAGCTATTTCTACTG
ATTTTTCCTCGAGAAGACCTTGGCATGATTTTGAAAATGGATTCTTTACAGGATATAAAAGCATTGTTAA
CAGGATTATTTGTACAAGATAATGTGAATAAAGATGCCGTCACAGATAGATTGGCTTCAGTGGAGACTGA
TATGCCTCTAACATTGAGACAGCATAGAATAAGTGCGACATCATCATCGGAAGAGAGTAGTAACAAAGGT
CAAAGACAGTTGACTGTATCG
