>Addgene plasmid #112037 | pJW1663 | depositor partial sequence | sequence record 210823 | estradiol ligand binding domain
TCTGCTGGAGACATGAGAGCTGCCAACCTTTGGCCAAGCCCGCTCATGATCAAACGCTCTAAGAAGAACA
GCCTGGCCTTGTCCCTGACGGCCGACCAGATGGTCAGTGCCTTGTTGGATGCTGAGCCCCCCATACTCTA
TTCCGAGTATGATCCTACCAGACCCTTCAGTGAAGCTTCGATGATGGGCTTACTGACCAACCTGGCAGAC
AGGGAGCTGGTTCACATGATCAACTGGGCGAAGAGGGTGCCAGGCTTTGTGGATTTGACCCTCCATGATC
AGGTCCACCTTCTAGAATGTGCCTGGCTAGAGATCCTGATGATTGGTCTCGTCTGGCGCTCCATGGAGCA
CCCAGTGAAGCTACTGTTTGCTCCTAACTTGCTCTTGGACAGGAACCAGGGAAAATGTGTAGAGGGCATG
GTGGAGATCTTCGACATGCTGCTGGCTACATCATCTCGGTTCCGCATGATGAATCTGCAGGGAGAGGAGT
TTGTGTGCCTCAAATCTATTATTTTGCTTAATTCTGGAGTGTACACATTTCTGTCCAGCACCCTGAAGTC
TCTGGAAGAGAAGGACCATATCCACCGAGTCCTGGACAAGATCACAGACACTTTGATCCACCTGATGGCC
AAGGCAGGCCTGACCCTGCAGCAGCAGCACCAGCGGCTGGCCCAGCTCCTCCTCATCCTCTCCCACATCA
GGCACATGAGTAACAAAGGCATGGAGCATCTGTACAGCATGAAGTGCAAGAACGTGGTGCCCCTCTATGA
CCTGCTGCTGGAGATGCTGGACGCCCACCGCCTACATGCGCCCACTAGCCGTGGAGGGGCATCCGTGGAG
GAGACGGACCAAAGCCACTTGGCCACTGCGGGCTCTACTTCATCGCATTCCTTGCAAAAGTATTACATCA
CGGGGGAGGCAGAGGGTTTCCCTGCCACAGTC
