>Addgene plasmid #112037 | pJW1663 | depositor partial sequence | sequence record 210824 | MSN2 activation domain
ATGACGGTCGACCATGATTTCAATAGCGAAGATATTTTATTCCCCATAGAAAGCATGAGTAGTATACAAT
ACGTGGAGAATAATAACCCAAATAATATTAACAACGATGTTATCCCGTATTCTCTAGATATCAAAAACAC
TGTCTTAGATAGTGCGGATCTCAATGACATTCAAAATCAAGAAACTTCACTGAATTTGGGGCTTCCTCCA
CTATCTTTCGACTCTCCACTGCCCGTAACGGAAACGATACCATCCACTACCGATAACAGCTTGCATTTGA
AAGCTGATAGCAACAAAAATCGCGATGCAAGAACTATTGAAAATGATAGTGAAATTAAGAGTACTAATAA
TGCTAGTGGCTCTGGGGCAAATCAATACACAACTCTTACTTCACCTTATCCTATGAACGACATTTTGTAC
AACATGAACAATCCGTTACAATCACCGTCACCTTCATCGGTACCTCAAAATCCGACTATAAATCCTCCCA
TAAATACAGCAAGTAACGAAACTAATTTATCGCCTCAAACTTCAAATGGTAATGAAACTCTTATATCTCC
TCGAGCCCAACAACATACGTCCATTAAAGATAATCGTCTGTCCTTACCTAATGGTGCTAATTCGAATCTT
TTCATTGACACTAACCCAAACAATTTGAACGAAAAACTAAGAAATCAATTGAACTCAGATACAAATTCAT
ATTCTAACTCCATTTCTAATTCAAACTCCAATTCTACGGGTAATTTAAATTCCAGTTATTTTAATTCACT
GAACATAGACTCCATGCTAGATGATTACGTTTCTAGTGATCTCTTATTGAATGATGATGATGATGACACT
AATTTATCACGCCGAAGATTTAGCGACGTTATAACAAACCAAGAGCTCTAA
